>Addgene plasmid #122912 | YIp TRP1-HIS3 | addgene full sequence | sequence record 239074 | Addgene NGS Result
CGGGGCTGGCTTAACTATGCGGCATCAGAGCAGATTGTACTGAGAGTGCACCATAAATTCCCGTTTTAAG
AGCTTGGTGAGCGCTAGGAGTCACTGCCAGGTATCGTTTGAACACGGCATTAGTCAGGGAAGTCATAACA
CAGTCCTTTCCCGCAATTTTCTTTTTCTATTACTCTTGGCCTCCTCTAGTACACTCTATATTTTTTTATG
CCTCGGTAATGATTTTCATTTTTTTTTTTCCACCTAGCGGATGACTCTTTTTTTTTCTTAGCGATTGGCA
TTATCACATAATGAATTATACATTATATAAAGTAATGTGATTTCTTCGAAGAATATACTAAAAAATGAGC
AGGCAAGATAAACGAAGGCAAAGATGACAGAGCAGAAAGCCCTAGTAAAGCGTATTACAAATGAAACCAA
GATTCAGATTGCGATCTCTTTAAAGGGTGGTCCCCTAGCGATAGAGCACTCGATCTTCCCAGAAAAAGAG
GCAGAAGCAGTAGCAGAACAGGCCACACAATCGCAAGTGATTAACGTCCACACAGGTATAGGGTTTCTGG
ACCATATGATACATGCTCTGGCCAAGCATTCCGGCTGGTCGCTAATCGTTGAGTGCATTGGTGACTTACA
CATAGACGACCATCACACCACTGAAGACTGCGGGATTGCTCTCGGTCAAGCTTTTAAAGAGGCCCTAGGG
GCCGTGCGTGGAGTAAAAAGGTTTGGATCAGGATTTGCGCCTTTGGATGAGGCACTTTCCAGAGCGGTGG
TAGATCTTTCGAACAGGCCGTACGCAGTTGTCGAACTTGGTTTGCAAAGGGAGAAAGTAGGAGATCTCTC
TTGCGAGATGATCCCGCATTTTCTTGAAAGCTTTGCAGAGGCTAGCAGAATTACCCTCCACGTTGATTGT
CTGCGAGGCAAGAATGATCATCACCGTAGTGAGAGTGCGTTCAAGGCTCTTGCGGTTGCCATAAGAGAAG
CCACCTCGCCCAATGGTACCAACGATGTTCCCTCCACCAAAGGTGTTCTTATGTAGTGACACCGATTATT
TAAAGCTGCAGCATACGATATATATACATGTGTATATATGTATACCTATGAATGTCAGTAAGTATGTATA
CGAACAGTATGATACTGAAGATGACAAGGTAATGCATCATTCTATACGTGTCATTCTGAACGAGGCGCGC
TTTCCTTTTTTCTTTTTGCTTTTTCTTTTTTTTTCTCTTGAACTCGACGGATCTATGCGGTGTGAAATAC
CGCACAGATGCGTAAGGAGAAAATACCGCATCAGGAAATTGTAAGCGTTAATATTTTGTTAAAATTCGCG
TTAAATTTTTGTTAAATCAGCTCATTTTTTAACCAATAGGCCGAAATCGGCAAAATCCCTTATAAATCAA
AAGAATAGACCGAGATAGGGT
[37 nt withheld, positions 1422-1458]
AAAGAACGTGGACTCCAACGTCAAAGG
[49 nt withheld, positions 1486-1534]
T
[91 nt withheld, positions 1536-1626]
G
[124 nt withheld, positions 1628-1751]
CCATTCGCCATTCAGGCTGCGCAACTGTTGGGAAGGGCGATCGGTGCGGGCCTCTTCGCTATTACGCCAG
CTGGCGAAAGGGGGATGTGCTGCAAGGCGATTAAGTTGGGTAACGCCAGGGTTTTCCCAGTCACGACGTT
GTAAAACGACGGCCAGTGAGCGCGCGTAATACGACTCACTATAGGGCGAATTGGGTACCGGGCCCCCCCT
CGAGGTCGACGGTATCGATAAGCTTGATATCGAATTCCTGCAGCCCGGGGGATCCACTAGTTCTAGAGCG
GCCGCCACCGCGGTGGAGCTCCAGCTTTTGTTCCCTTTAGTGAGGGTTAATTGCGCGCTTGGCGTAATCA
TGGTCATAGCTGTTTCCTGTGTGAAATTGTTATCCGCTCACAATTCCACACAACATACGAGCCGGAAGCA
TAAAGTGTAAAGCCTGGGGTGCCTAATGAGTGAGCTAACTCACATTAATTGCGTTGCGCTCACTGCCCGC
TTTCCAGTCGGGAAACCTGTCGTGCCAGCTGCATTAATGAATCGGCCAACGCGCGGGGAGAGGCGGTTTG
CGTATTGGGCGCTCTTCCGCTTCCTCGCTCACTGACTCGCTGCGCTCGGTCGTTCGGCTGCGGCGAGCGG
TATCAGCTCACTCAAAGGCGGTAATACGGTTATCCACAGAATCAGGGGATAACGCAGGAAAGAACATGTG
AGCAAAAGGCCAGCAAAAGGCCAGGAACCGTAAAAAGGCCGCGTTGCTGGCGTTTTTCCATAGGCTCCGC
CCCCCTGACGAGCATCACAAAAATCGACGCTCAAGTCAGAGGTGGCGAAACCCGACAGGACTATAAAGAT
ACCAGGCGTTTCCCCCTGGAAGCTCCCTCGTGCGCTCTCCTGTTCCGACCCTGCCGCTTACCGGATACCT
GTCCGCCTTTCTCCCTTCGGGAAGCGTGGCGCTTTCTCATAGCTCACGCTGTAGGTATCTCAGTTCGGTG
TAGGTCGTTCGCTCCAAGCTGGGCTGTGTGCACGAACCCCCCGTTCAGCCCGACCGCTGCGCCTTATCCG
GTAACTATCGTCTTGAGTCCAACCCGGTAAGACACGACTTATCGCCACTGGCAGCAGCCACTGGTAACAG
GATTAGCAGAGCGAGGTATGTAGGCGGTGCTACAGAGTTCTTGAAGTGGTGGCCTAACTACGGCTACACT
AGAAGAACAGTATTTGGTATCTGCGCTCTGCTGAAGCCAGTTACCTTCGGAAAAAGAGTTGGTAGCTCTT
GATCCGGCAAACAAACCACCGCTGGTAGCGGTGGTTTTTTTGTTTGCAAGCAGCAGATTACGCGCAGAAA
AAAAGGATCTCAAGAAGATCCTTTGATCTTTTCTACGGGGTCTGACGCTCAGTGGAACGAAAACTCACGT
TAAGGGATTTTGGTCATGAGATTATCAAAAAGGATCTTCACCTAGATCCTTTTAAATTAAAAATGAAGTT
TTAAATCAATCTAAAGTATATATGAGTAAACTTGGTCTGACAGTTACCAATGCTTAATCAGTGAGGCACC
TATCTCAGCGATCTGTCTATTTCGTTCATCCATAGTTGCCTGACTCCCCGTCGTGTAGATAACTACGATA
CGGGAGGGCTTACCATCTGGCCCCAGTGCTGCAATGATACCGCGAGACCCACGCTCACCGGCTCCAGATT
TATCAGCAATAAACCAGCCAGCCGGAAGGGCCGAGCGCAGAAGTGGTCCTGCAACTTTATCCGCCTCCAT
CCAGTCTATTAATTGTTGCCGGGAAGCTAGAGTAAGTAGTTCGCCAGTTAATAGTTTGCGCAACGTTGTT
GCCATTGCTACAGGCATCGTGGTGTCACGCTCGTCGTTTGGTATGGCTTCATTCAGCTCCGGTTCCCAAC
GATCAAGGCGAGTTACATGATCCCCCATGTTGTGCAAAAAAGCGGTTAGCTCCTTCGGTCCTCCGATCGT
TGTCAGAAGTAAGTTGGCCGCAGTGTTATCACTCATGGTTATGGCAGCACTGCATAATTCTCTTACTGTC
ATGCCATCCGTAAGATGCTTTTCTGTGACTGGTGAGTACTCAACCAAGTCATTCTGAGAATAGTGTATGC
GGCGACCGAGTTGCTCTTGCCCGGCGTCAATACGGGATAATACCGCGCCACATAGCAGAACTTTAAAAGT
GCTCATCATTGGAAAACGTTCTTCGGGGCGAAAACTCTCAAGGATCTTACCGCTGTTGAGATCCAGTTCG
ATGTAACCCACTCGTGCACCCAACTGATCTTCAGCATCTTTTACTTTCACCAGCGTTTCTGGGTGAGCAA
AAACAGGAAGGCAAAATGCCGCAAAAAAGGGAATAAGGGCGACACGGAAATGTTGAATACTCATACTCTT
CCTTTTTCAATATTATTGAAGCATTTATCAGGGTTATTGTCTCATGAGCGGATACATATTTGAATGTATT
TAGAAAAATAAACAAATAGGGGTTCCGCGCACATTTCCCCGAAAAGTGCCACCTGACGTCTGCACCATAA
ACGACATTACTATATATATAATATAGGAAGCATTTAATAGAACAGCATCGTAATATATGTGTACTTTGCA
GTTATGACGCCAGATGGCAGTAGTGGAAGATATTCTTTATTGAAAAATAGCTTGTCACCTTACGTACAAT
CTTGATCCGGAGCTTTTCTTTTTTTGCCGATTAAGAATTAATTCGGTCGAAAAAAGAAAAGGAGAGGGCC
AAGAGGGAGGGCATTGGTGACTATTGAGCACGTGAGTATACGTGATTAAGCACACAAAGGCAGCTTGGAG
TATGTCTGTTATTAATTTCACAGGTAGTTCTGGTCCATTGGTGAAAGTTTGCGGCTTGCAGAGCACAGAG
GCCGCAGAATGTGCTCTAGATTCCGATGCTGACTTGCTGGGTATTATATGTGTGCCCAATAGAAAGAGAA
CAATTGACCCGGTTATTGCAAGGAAAATTTCAAGTCTTGTAAAAGCATATAAAAATAGTTCAGGCACTCC
GAAATACTTGGTTGGCGTGTTTCGTAATCAACCTAAGGAGGATGTTTTGGCTCTGGTCAATGATTACGGC
ATTGATATCGTCCAACTGCATGGAGATGAGTCGTGGCAAGAATACCAAGAGTTCCTCGGTTTGCCAGTTA
TTAAAAGACTCGTATTTCCAAAAGACTGCAACATACTACTCAGTGCAGCTTCACAGAAACCTCATTCGTT
TATTCCCTTGTTTGATTCAGAAGCAGGTGGGACAGGTGAACTTTTGGATTGGAACTCGATTTCTGACTGG
GTTGGAAGGCAAGAGAGCCCCGAAAGCTTACATTTTATGTTAGCTGGTGGACTGACGCCAGAAAATGTTG
GTGATGCGCTTAGATTAAATGGCGTTATTGGTGTTGATGTAAGCGGAGGTGTGGAGACAAATGGTGTAAA
AGACTCTAACAAAATAGCAAATTTCGTCAAAAATGCTAAGAAATAGGTTATTACTGAGTAGTATTTATTT
AAGTATTGTTTGTGCACTTGCCTAATCATGACATTAACCTATAAAAATAGGCGTATCACGAGGCCCTTTC
GTCTCGCGCGTTTCGGTGATGACGGTGAAAACCTCTGACACATGCAGCTCCCGGAGACGGTCACAGCTTG
TCTGTAAGCGGATGCCGGGAGCAGACAAGCCCGTCAGGGCGCGTCAGCGGGTGTTGGCGGGTGT
Features (pLannotate 1.2.2; 20 found; start..end, strand, type, name):
      6..55      +  misc_feature   bom (fragment): basis of mobility region from pBR322
     56..136     -  CDS            MRM1 (fragment): MRM1_YEAST - Also known as PET56 From Saccharomyces cerevisiae (strain ATCC 204508 / S288c) (Baker's yeast).
    186..373     +  promoter       HIS3 promoter: S. cerevisiae HIS3
    374..1036    +  CDS            HIS3: imidazoleglycerol-phosphate dehydratase, required for histidine biosynthesis; S. cerevisiae HIS3; yeast auxotrophic marker
   1244..1295    +  misc_feature   bom (fragment): basis of mobility region from pBR322
   1323..1751    -  rep_origin     f1 ori (sequence partly withheld): f1 bacteriophage origin of replication; arrow indicates direction of (+) strand synthesis
   1755..1910    -  CDS            lacZα (fragment): LacZα fragment of β-galactosidase; lacZ fragment
   1918..1936    +  promoter       T7 promoter: promoter for bacteriophage T7 RNA polymerase
   1945..2052    -  misc_feature   MCS: pBluescript multiple cloning site
   2065..2083    -  promoter       T3 promoter: promoter for bacteriophage T3 RNA polymerase
   2128..2144    -  protein_bind   lac operator: The lac repressor binds to the lac operator to inhibit transcription in E. coli. This inhibition can be relieved by adding lactose or isopropyl-β-D-thiogalactopyranoside (IPTG). lac repressor encoded by lacI
   2152..2182    -  promoter       lac promoter: promoter for the E. coli lac operon
   2197..2218    -  protein_bind   CAP binding site: CAP binding activates transcription in the presence of cAMP. E. coli catabolite activator protein
   2231..2323    -  CDS            lacI (fragment): lac repressor; lacI; The lac repressor binds to the lac operator to inhibit transcription in E. coli. This inhibition can be relieved by adding lactose or isopropyl-β-D-thiogalactopyranoside (IPTG).
   2506..3094    -  rep_origin     ori: high-copy-number ColE1/pMB1/pBR322/pUC origin of replication
   3265..4125    -  CDS            AmpR: β-lactamase; bla; confers resistance to ampicillin, carbenicillin, and related antibiotics
   4126..4230    -  promoter       AmpR promoter: bla
   4405..4552    +  promoter       TRP1 promoter: S. cerevisiae TRP1
   4553..5227    +  CDS            TRP1: phosphoribosylanthranilate isomerase, required for tryptophan biosynthesis; S. cerevisiae TRP1; yeast auxotrophic marker
   5324..5359    +  CDS            rop (fragment): Rop protein, which maintains plasmids at low copy number; rop
