[The description below was written by a language model from this plasmid's Addgene catalogue record and pLannotate feature annotations shown in this document.]
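Description:
YIp TRP1-HIS3 is an empty yeast integrating (YIp) backbone of about 5.5 kb, built for yeast recombination cloning and for stable genomic integration in the Saccharomyces cerevisiae BY4741 strain background. No yeast replication element (2μ origin or CEN/ARS) is annotated in the feature table. This fits an integrating design, in which the plasmid persists in yeast only after recombining into a chromosome. In E. coli it is propagated as a high-copy plasmid from a ColE1/pUC-type origin, with ampicillin selection from the β-lactamase gene and its own promoter. An f1 phage origin is also present and would permit single-stranded DNA production. Short bom, rop and lacI fragments appear to be remnants of the parental cloning vectors.

The plasmid carries two complete yeast auxotrophic marker cassettes, each driven by its native promoter. HIS3 encodes imidazoleglycerol-phosphate dehydratase, and a small piece of the neighbouring MRM1/PET56 gene flanks it. TRP1 encodes phosphoribosylanthranilate isomerase. The record does not state how the two markers divide their roles. Either could serve for prototrophic selection or as homology for targeting, and the intended integration locus is not given.

No insert is present. The cloning region is a pBluescript-style multiple cloning site flanked by T7 and T3 promoters. It sits within a partial lacZα fragment downstream of the lac promoter, operator and CAP binding site. No yeast promoter or terminator for driving a gene of interest is annotated, so an expression cassette would have to bring its own regulatory sequences. The vector is typically used as a recipient for assembling sequences of interest and then integrating them stably into the yeast genome.
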