Addgene plasmid #122912: YIp TRP1-HIS3
Purpose: (Empty Backbone) TRP1-HIS3 integrating (YIp) vector for stable genomic integration in the BY4741 background.
Depositing lab: Randy Hampton. Depositing organization: University of California, San Diego (UCSD). Publication: ICE plasmids: combining the ease of yeast recombination cloning with the stability of genomic integration. Flagg MP, Kao A, Hampton RY. Yeast. 2019 May 10. doi: 10.1002/yea.3400. PubMed 31074531.
Backbone
  Vector backbone: YIp
  Vector type: Yeast Expression ; Yeast Recombination Cloning
Growth in bacteria
  Bacterial resistance: Ampicillin, 100 μg/mL
  Growth temperature: 37°C
  Growth strain: DH5alpha
  Copy number: High Copy
Gene/Insert
  Gene/Insert name: None
Terms and licenses: Academic/Nonprofit Terms; Industry Terms: Not Available to Industry
How to cite: YIp TRP1-HIS3 was a gift from Randy Hampton (Addgene plasmid # 122912 ; http://n2t.net/addgene:122912 ; RRID:Addgene_122912)
